>Addgene plasmid #159480 | pAV-U6+27-Linear-1_PolyU(2) | addgene full sequence | sequence record 313478 | Addgene NGS Result
GATAAGTAGCATGGCGGGTTAATCATTAACTACAAGGAACCCCTAGTGATGGAGTTGGCCACTCCCTCTC
TGCGCGCTCGCTCGCTCACTGAGGCCGGGCGACCAAAGGTCGCCCGACGCCCGGGCTTTGCCCGGGCGGC
CTCAGTGAGCGAGCGAGCGCGCAGAGAGGGACAGATCTGCAGATCTGCTGGCGTAATAGCGAAGAGGCCC
GCACCGATCGCCCTTCCCAACAGTTGCGCAGCCTGAATGGCGAATGGAAATTGTAAGCGTTAATATTTTG
TTAAAATTCGCGTTAAATTTTTGTTAAATCAGCTCATTTTTTAACCAATAGGCCGAAATCGGCAAAATCC
CTTATAAATCAAAAGAATAGACCGAGATAGGGT
[37 nt withheld, positions 384-420]
AAAGAACGTGGACTCCAACGTCAAAGG
[49 nt withheld, positions 448-496]
T
[91 nt withheld, positions 498-588]
G
[124 nt withheld, positions 590-713]
CAGGTGGCACTTTTCGGGGAAATGTGCGCGGAACCCCTATTTGTTTATTTTTCTAAATACATTCAAATAT
GTATCCGCTCATGAGACAATAACCCTGATAAATGCTTCAATAATATTGAAAAAGGAAGAGTATGAGTATT
CAACATTTCCGTGTCGCCCTTATTCCCTTTTTTGCGGCATTTTGCCTTCCTGTTTTTGCTCACCCAGAAA
CGCTGGTGAAAGTAAAAGATGCTGAAGATCAGTTGGGTGCACGAGTGGGTTACATCGAACTGGATCTCAA
CAGCGGTAAGATCCTTGAGAGTTTTCGCCCCGAAGAACGTTTTCCAATGATGAGCACTTTTAAAGTTCTG
CTATGTGGCGCGGTATTATCCCGTATTGACGCCGGGCAAGAGCAACTCGGTCGCCGCATACACTATTCTC
AGAATGACTTGGTTGAGTACTCACCAGTCACAGAAAAGCATCTTACGGATGGCATGACAGTAAGAGAATT
ATGCAGTGCTGCCATAACCATGAGTGATAACACTGCGGCCAACTTACTTCTGACAACGATCGGAGGACCG
AAGGAGCTAACCGCTTTTTTGCACAACATGGGGGATCATGTAACTCGCCTTGATCGTTGGGAACCGGAGC
TGAATGAAGCCATACCAAACGACGAGCGTGACACCACGATGCCTGTAGCAATGGCAACAACGTTGCGCAA
ACTATTAACTGGCGAACTACTTACTCTAGCTTCCCGGCAACAATTAATAGACTGGATGGAGGCGGATAAA
GTTGCAGGACCACTTCTGCGCTCGGCCCTTCCGGCTGGCTGGTTTATTGCTGATAAATCTGGAGCCGGTG
AGCGTGGGTCTCGCGGTATCATTGCAGCACTGGGGCCAGATGGTAAGCCCTCCCGTATCGTAGTTATCTA
CACGACGGGGAGTCAGGCAACTATGGATGAACGAAATAGACAGATCGCTGAGATAGGTGCCTCACTGATT
AAGCATTGGTAACTGTCAGACCAAGTTTACTCATATATACTTTAGATTGATTTAAAACTTCATTTTTAAT
TTAAAAGGATCTAGGTGAAGATCCTTTTTGATAATCTCATGACCAAAATCCCTTAACGTGAGTTTTCGTT
CCACTGAGCGTCAGACCCCGTAGAAAAGATCAAAGGATCTTCTTGAGATCCTTTTTTTCTGCGCGTAATC
TGCTGCTTGCAAACAAAAAAACCACCGCTACCAGCGGTGGTTTGTTTGCCGGATCAAGAGCTACCAACTC
TTTTTCCGAAGGTAACTGGCTTCAGCAGAGCGCAGATACCAAATACTGTTCTTCTAGTGTAGCCGTAGTT
AGGCCACCACTTCAAGAACTCTGTAGCACCGCCTACATACCTCGCTCTGCTAATCCTGTTACCAGTGGCT
GCTGCCAGTGGCGATAAGTCGTGTCTTACCGGGTTGGACTCAAGACGATAGTTACCGGATAAGGCGCAGC
GGTCGGGCTGAACGGGGGGTTCGTGCACACAGCCCAGCTTGGAGCGAACGACCTACACCGAACTGAGATA
CCTACAGCGTGAGCTATGAGAAAGCGCCACGCTTCCCGAAGGGAGAAAGGCGGACAGGTATCCGGTAAGC
GGCAGGGTCGGAACAGGAGAGCGCACGAGGGAGCTTCCAGGGGGAAACGCCTGGTATCTTTATAGTCCTG
TCGGGTTTCGCCACCTCTGACTTGAGCGTCGATTTTTGTGATGCTCGTCAGGGGGGCGGAGCCTATGGAA
AAACGCCAGCAACGCGGCCTTTTTACGGTTCCTGGCCTTTTGCTGGCCTTTTGCTCACATGTTCTTTCCT
GCGTTATCCCCTGATTCTGTGGATAACCGTATTACCGCCTTTGAGTGAGCTGATACCGCTCGCCGCAGCC
GAACGACCGAGCGCAGCGAGTCAGTGAGCGAGCGCGCAGAGAGGGAGTGGCCAACTCCATCACTAGGGGT
TCCTGGAGGGGTGGAGTCGTGACGTGAATTACGTCATAGGGTTAGGGAGGTCCTGGATCGATCCAGACAT
GATAAGATACATTGATGAGTTTGGACAAACCACAACTAGAATGCAGTGAAAAAAATGCTTTATTTGTGAA
ATTTGTGATGCTATTGCTTTATTTGTAACCATTATAAGCTGCAATAAACAAGTTAACAACAACAATTGCA
TTCATTTTATGTTTCAGGTTCAGGGGGAGGTGTGGGAGGTTTTTTAAAGCAAGTAAAACCTCTACAAATG
TGGTATGGCTGATTATGATCTCTAGTCAAGGCACTATACATCAAATATTCCTTATTAACCCCTTTACAAA
TTAAAAAGCTAAAGGTACACAATTTTTGAGCATAGTTATTAATAGCAGACACTCTATGCCTGTGTGGAGT
AAGAAAAAACAGTATGTTATGATTATAACTGTTATGCCTACTTATAAAGGTTACAGAATATTTTTCCATA
ATTTTCTTGTATAGCAGTGCAGCTTTTTCCTTTGTGGTGTAAATAGCAAAGCAAGCAAGAGTTCTATTAC
TAAACACAGCATGACTCAAAAAACTTAGCAATTCTGAAGGAAAGTCCTTGGGGTCTTCTACCTTTCTCTT
CTTTTTTGGAGGAGTAGAATGTTGAGAGTCAGCAGTAGCCTCATCATCACTAGATGGCATTTCTTCTGAG
CAAAACAGGTTTTCCTCATTAAAGGCATTCCACCACTGCTCCCATTCATCAGTTCCATAGGTTGGAATCT
AAAATACACAAACAATTAGAATCAGTAGTTTAACACATTATACACTTAAAAATTTTATATTTACCTTAGA
GCTTTAAATCTCTGTAGGTAGTTTGTCCAATTATGTCACACCACAGAAGTAAGGTTCCTTCACAAAGATC
CGGACCAAAGCGGCCATCGTGCCTCCCCACTCCTGCAGTTCGGGGGCATGGATGCGCGGATAGCCGCTGC
TGGTTTCCTGGATGCCGACGGATTTGCACTGCCGGTAGAACTCCGCGAGGTCGTCCAGCCTCAGGCAGCA
GCTGAACCAACTCGCGAGGGGATCGAGCCCGGGGTGGGCGAAGAACTCCAGCATGAGATCCCCGCGCTGG
AGGATCATCCAGCCGGCGTCCCGGAAAACGATTCCGAAGCCCAACCTTTCATAGAAGGCGGCGGTGGAAT
CGAAATCTCGTGATGGCAGGTTGGGCGTCGCTTGGTCGGTCATTTCGAACCCCAGAGTCCCGCTCAGAAG
AACTCGTCAAGAAGGCGATAGAAGGCGATGCGCTGCGAATCGGGAGCGGCGATACCGTAAAGCACGAGGA
AGCGGTCAGCCCATTCGCCGCCAAGCTCTTCAGCAATATCACGGGTAGCCAACGCTATGTCCTGATAGCG
GTCCGCCACACCCAGCCGGCCACAGTCGATGAATCCAGAAAAGCGGCCATTTTCCACCATGATATTCGGC
AAGCAGGCATCGCCATGGGTCACGACGAGATCCTCGCCGTCGGGCATGCGCGCCTTGAGCCTGGCGAACA
GTTCGGCTGGCGCGAGCCCCTGATGCTCTTCGTCCAGATCATCCTGATCGACAAGACCGGCTTCCATCCG
AGTACGTGCTCGCTCGATGCGATGTTTCGCTTGGTGGTCGAATGGGCAGGTAGCCGGATCAAGCGTATGC
AGCCGCCGCATTGCATCAGCCATGATGGATACTTTCTCGGCAGGAGCAAGGTGAGATGACAGGAGATCCT
GCCCCGGCACTTCGCCCAATAGCAGCCAGTCCCTTCCCGCTTCAGTGACAACGTCGAGCACAGCTGCGCA
AGGAACGCCCGTCGTGGCCAGCCACGATAGCCGCGCTGCCTCGTCCTGCAGTTCATTCAGGGCACCGGAC
AGGTCGGTCTTGACAAAAAGAACCGGGCGCCCCTGCGCTGACAGCCGGAACACGGCGGCATCAGAGCAGC
CGATTGTCTGTTGTGCCCAGTCATAGCCGAATAGCCTCTCCACCCAAGCGGCCGGAGAACCTGCGTGCAA
TCCATCTTGTTCAATCATGCGAAACGATCCTCATCCTGTCTCTTGATCAGATCTTGATCCCCTGCGCCAT
CAGATCCTTGGCGGCAAGAAAGCCATCCAGTTTACTTTGCAGGGCTTCCCAACCTTACCAGAGGGCGCCC
CAGCTGGCAATTCCGGTTCGCTTGCTGTCCATAAAACCGCCCAGTCTAGCTATCGCCATGTAAGCCCACT
GCAAGCTACCTGCTTTCTCTTTGCGCTTGCGTTTTCCCTTGTCCAGATAGCCCAGTAGCTGACATTCATC
CGGGGTCAGCACCGTTTCTGCGGACTGGCTTTCTACGTGTTCCGCTTCCTTTAGCAGCCCTTGCGCCCTG
AGTGCTTGCGGCAGCGTGAAGCTTTTTGCAAAAGCCTAGGCCTCCAAAAAAGCCTCCTCACTACTTCTGG
AATAGCTCAGAGGCCGAGGCGGCCTCGGCCTCTGCATAAATAAAAAAAATTAGTCAGCCATGGGGCGGAG
AATGGGCGGAACTGGGCGGAGTTAGGGGCGGGATGGGCGGAGTTAGGGGCGGGACTATGGTTGCTGACTA
ATTGAGATGCATGCTTTGCATACTTCTGCCTGCTGGGGAGCCTGGGGACTTTCCACACCTGGTTGCTGAC
TAATTGAGATGCATGCTTTGCATACTTCTGCCTGCTGGGGAGCCTGGGGACTTTCCACACCCTAACTGAC
ACACATTCCACAGCCGGATCCAAGGTCGGGCAGGAAGAGGGCCTATTTCCCATGATTCCTTCATATTTGC
ATATACGATACAAGGCTGTTAGAGAGATAATTAGAATTAATTTGACTGTAAACACAAAGATATTAGTACA
AAATACGTGACGTAGAAAGTAATAATTTCTTGGGTAGTTTGCAGTTTTAAAATTATGTTTTAAAATGGAC
TATCATATGCTTACCGTAACTTGAAAGTATTTCGATTTCTTGGCTTTATATATCTTGTGGAAAGGACGAA
ACACCGTGCTCGCTTCGGCAGCACATATACTAGTTGGCTTCGACGGCCATCAGTCGCCGGTCCCAAGCCC
GGATAAAATGGGAGGGGGCGGGAAACCGCCTAACCATGCCGACTGATGGCAGGCCCGGATAGCTCAGTCG
GTAGAGCAGCGGCCGCGCGATTCGAGGAAGGAGGTCTGAGGAGGTCACTGAATCGCGCGGCCGCGGGTCC
AGGGTTCAAGTCCCTGTTCGGGCCTGCCATCAGTCGGCGTGGACTGTAGAACACTGCCAATGCCGGTCCC
AAGCCCGGATAAAAGTGGAGGGTACAGTCCACGCTCTAGAGCGGACTTCGGTCCGCTTTTTACTAGGACC
TGCAGGCATGCAAGCTTGACGTCGGTTACCGATATCCATATGGCGGCCGCATCGATCTCGAGCCGCGGAC
TAGTAACTTGTTTATTGCAGCTTATAATGGTTACAAATAAAGCAATAGCATCACAAATTTCACAAATAAA
GCATTTTTTTCACTGCATTCTAGTTGTGGTTTGTCCAAACTCATCAATGTATCTTATCATGTCTTACGTA
Features (pLannotate 1.2.2; 21 found; start..end, strand, type, name):
     35..164     +  repeat_region  AAV2 ITR (fragment): inverted terminal repeat of adeno-associated virus serotype 2 inverted
    187..254     +  CDS            lacZα (fragment): LacZα fragment of β-galactosidase; lacZ fragment
    285..713     -  rep_origin     f1 ori (sequence partly withheld): f1 bacteriophage origin of replication; arrow indicates direction of (+) strand synthesis
    740..844     +  promoter       AmpR promoter: bla
    845..1705    +  CDS            AmpR: β-lactamase; bla; confers resistance to ampicillin, carbenicillin, and related antibiotics
   1876..2464    +  rep_origin     ori: high-copy-number ColE1/pMB1/pBR322/pUC origin of replication
   2629..2677    -  repeat_region  AAV2 ITR (fragment): inverted terminal repeat of adeno-associated virus serotype 2 inverted
   2733..2867    -  polyA_signal   SV40 poly(A) signal: SV40 polyadenylation signal
   2890..2973    -  CDS            large T antigen (fragment): large T antigen from SV40 (simian virus 40)
   3292..3312    -  CDS            SV40 NLS: nuclear localization signal of SV40 (simian virus 40) large T antigen
   3442..3507    -  intron         small t intron: SV40 (simian virus 40) small t antigen intron
   3509..3583    -  CDS            small t antigen (fragment): SV40 (simian virus 40) small t antigen
   3586..3906    -  CDS            ble (fragment): BLE_KLEPN - Experimental evidence at protein level: Swiss-Prot protein existence level 1. Binding protein with a strong affinity to the bleomycin family of antibiotics. Binds to CL990; an antimitotic-antibiotic compound. From Klebsiella pneumoniae.
   3930..4721    -  CDS            neo: KKA2_KLEPN - Also known as kan, nptII. Experimental evidence at protein level: Swiss-Prot protein existence level 1. Resistance to kanamycin, neomycin, paromomycin, ribostamycin, butirosin and gentamicin B. From Klebsiella pneumoniae.
   4753..5076    -  CDS            tnpA (fragment): TN5P_ECOLX - Also known as tnp. Experimental evidence at protein level: Swiss-Prot protein existence level 1. Mediates transposition of transposon Tn5 by a 'cut and paste' mechanism. First, the monomeric transposase binds the 19 bp inverted DNA repeats flanking the transposon. Then, dimerization of the DNA- bound transposase creates a synaptic DNA complex. After nicking of the first DNA strand, excision of the transposon proceeds through a series of intermediates. The transposase then mediates the insertion of the transposon at a new site by strand transfer. The activity of the wild- type tran
   5078..5407    -  promoter       SV40 promoter: SV40 enhancer and early promoter
   5440..5680    +  promoter       U6 promoter: RNA polymerase III promoter for human U6 snRNA
   5732..5798    +  ncRNA          twister-P3 (fragment): Accession: RF03154 - type-P3 twister ribozyme
   5805..5916    +  ncRNA          tRNA: Accession: RF00005 - tRNA
   6030..6050    +  misc_feature   MCS (fragment): pUC18/19 multiple cloning site
   6108..6229    +  polyA_signal   SV40 poly(A) signal: SV40 polyadenylation signal
