[The description below was written by a language model from this plasmid's Addgene catalogue record and pLannotate feature annotations shown in this document.]
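Description:
pAV-U6+27-Linear-1_PolyU(2) is a 6.2 kb mammalian expression plasmid built on the pAV backbone and designed as a reporter for RNA polymerase III termination in human cells. It is propagated in E. coli through a high-copy ColE1/pUC-type origin with ampicillin selection (AmpR under its bla promoter), and it also carries an f1 phage origin. Fragments of AAV2 inverted terminal repeats flank the mammalian portion, a legacy of the AAV-derived backbone; because they are annotated only as partial, the record does not establish that the plasmid is competent for packaging. On the opposite strand from the test cassette, an SV40 enhancer/early promoter drives a Tn5-derived neo gene, accompanied by partial ble and transposase sequences, the SV40 small t intron and an SV40 poly(A) signal. This cassette would permit G418 selection in mammalian cells.

The payload is a synthetic "termination module", Linear-1_PolyU(2), inserted by Gibson assembly downstream of the human U6 promoter in its U6+27 form, which conventionally retains the first 27 nucleotides of U6 snRNA at the 5' end of the transcript. Pol III normally terminates at runs of uracils in the nascent RNA, and this variant presents a tract of only two uracils to test how such a short stretch affects termination. Automated annotation downstream of the promoter detects a twister-type ribozyme fragment and a tRNA-like structured RNA, followed by a cloning-site remnant and a second SV40 poly(A) signal. The record does not explain the role of these RNA elements, though they plausibly form part of the transcript used as a readout. The name and stated purpose suggest it is one member of a series varying poly-U length.
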