Addgene plasmid #159480: pAV-U6+27-Linear-1_PolyU(2)
Purpose: Tests for the impact of 2 uracils in a poly-uracil tract on human polymerase III transcription from a U6 promoter.
Depositing lab: Julius Lucks. Depositing organization: Northwestern University. Publication: RNA Sequence and Structure Determinants of Pol III Transcriptional Termination in Human Cells. Verosloff MS, Corcoran WK, Dolberg TB, Bushhouse DZ, Leonard JN, Lucks JB. J Mol Biol. 2021 Jun 25;433(13):166978. doi: 10.1016/j.jmb.2021.166978. Epub 2021 Apr 1. PubMed 33811918.
Backbone
  Vector backbone: pAV
  Vector type: Mammalian Expression
Growth in bacteria
  Bacterial resistance: Ampicillin, 100 μg/mL
  Growth temperature: 37°C
  Growth strain: DH5alpha
  Copy number: Unknown
Gene/Insert
  Gene/Insert name: Termination Module:Linear-1_PolyU(2)
  Species: Synthetic
  Promoter: U6-27
  Cloning method: Gibson Cloning
  Sequencing primers: 5′ F_U6. MV.o87:GAAAGTAATAATTTCTTGGGTAGTTTG; 3′ MV.O12:gcaataaacaagttactagtcc
Terms and licenses: Academic/Nonprofit Terms; Industry Terms: Not Available to Industry
How to cite: pAV-U6+27-Linear-1_PolyU(2) was a gift from Julius Lucks (Addgene plasmid # 159480 ; http://n2t.net/addgene:159480 ; RRID:Addgene_159480)
