>Addgene plasmid #159480 | pAV-U6+27-Linear-1_PolyU(2) | depositor partial sequence | sequence record 308270 | 27-Termination_Module
GTGCTCGCTTCGGCAGCACATATACTAGTTGGCTT
