>Addgene plasmid #159480 | pAV-U6+27-Linear-1_PolyU(2) | depositor partial sequence | sequence record 308271 | Tornado-Corn
GGCCATCAGTCGCCGGTCCCAAGCCCGGATAAAATGGGAGGGGGCGGGAAACCGCCTAACCATGCCGACT
GATGGCAGGCCCGGATAGCTCAGTCGGTAGAGCAGCGGCCGCGCGATTCGAGGAAGGAGGTCTGAGGAGG
TCACTGAATCGCGCGGCCGCGGGTCCAGGGTTCAAGTCCCTGTTCGGGCCTGCCATCAGTCGGCGTGGAC
TGTAGAACACTGCCAATGCCGGTCCCAAGCCCGGATAAAAGTGGAGGGTACAGTCCACGCTCTAGAGCGG
ACTTCGGTCCGCTTTT
